>Addgene plasmid #249247 | pJM118_CFP-hFUS-IDR | addgene full sequence | sequence record 498557 | Addgene NGS Result
TAGTTATTACTGTGGAATGTGTGTCAGTTAGGGTGTGGAAAGTCCCCAGGCTCCCCAGCAGGCAGAAGTA
TGCAAAGCATGCATCTCAATTAGTCAGCAACCAGGTGTGGAAAGTCCCCAGGCTCCCCAGCAGGCAGAAG
TATGCAAAGCATGCATCTCAATTAGTCAGCAACCATAGTCCCGCCCCTAACTCCGCCCATCCCGCCCCTA
ACTCCGCCCAGTTCCGCCCATTCTCCGCCCCATGGCTGACTAATTTTTTTTATTTATGCAGAGGCCGAGG
CCGCCTCGGCCTCTGAGCTATTCCAGAAGTAGTGAGGAGGCTTTTTTGGAGGCCTAGGCTTTTGCAAAAA
GCTAGCGCTACCGGTCGCCACCATGGTGAGCAAGGGCGAGGAGCTGTTCACCGGGGTGGTGCCCATCCTG
GTCGAGCTGGACGGCGACGTAAACGGCCACAAGTTCAGCGTGTCCGGCGAGGGCGAGGGCGATGCCACCT
ACGGCAAGCTGACCCTGAAGTTCATCTGCACCACCGGCAAGCTGCCCGTGCCCTGGCCCACCCTCGTGAC
CACCCTGACCTGGGGCGTGCAGTGCTTCAGCCGCTACCCCGACCACATGAAGCAGCACGACTTCTTCAAG
TCCGCCATGCCCGAAGGCTACGTCCAGGAGCGCACCATCTTCTTCAAGGACGACGGCAACTACAAGACCC
GCGCCGAGGTGAAGTTCGAGGGCGACACCCTGGTGAACCGCATCGAGCTGAAGGGCATCGACTTCAAGGA
GGACGGCAACATCCTGGGGCACAAGCTGGAGTACAACTACATCAGCCACAACGTCTATATCACCGCCGAC
AAGCAGAAGAACGGCATCAAGGCCAACTTCAAGATCCGCCACAACATCGAGGACGGCAGCGTGCAGCTCG
CCGACCACTACCAGCAGAACACCCCCATCGGCGACGGCCCCGTGCTGCTGCCCGACAACCACTACCTGAG
CACCCAGTCCGCCCTGAGCAAAGACCCCAACGAGAAGCGCGATCACATGGTCCTGCTGGAGTTCGTGACC
GCCGCCGGGATCACTCTCGGCATGGACGAGCTGTACAAGTCCGGACTCAGATCCATGGTGAAACCAGTAA
CGTTATACGATGTCGCAGAGTATGCCGGTGTCTCTTATCAGACCGTTTCCCGCGTGGTGAACCAGGCCAG
CCACGTTTCTGCGAAAACGCGGGAAAAAGTGGAAGCGGCGATGGCGGAGCTGAATTACATTCCCAACCGC
GTGGCACAACAACTGGCGGGCAAACAGTCGTTGCTGATTGGCGTTGCCACCTCCAGTCTGGCCCTGCACG
CGCCGTCGCAAATTGTCGCGGCGATTAAATCTCGCGCCGATCAACTGGGTGCCAGCGTGGTGGTGTCGAT
GGTAGAACGAAGCGGCGTCGAAGCCTGTAAAGCGGCGGTGCACAATCTTCTCGCGCAACGCGTCAGTGGG
CTGATCATTAACTATCCGCTGGATGACCAGGATGCCATTGCTGTGGAAGCTGCCTGCACTAATGTTCCGG
CGTTATTTCTTGATGTCTCTGACCAGACACCCATCAACAGTATTATTTTCTCCCATGAAGACGGTACGCG
ACTGGGCGTGGAGCATCTGGTCGCATTGGGTCACCAGCAAATCGCGCTGTTAGCGGGCCCATTAAGTTCT
GTCTCGGCGCGTCTGCGTCTGGCTGGCTGGCATAAATATCTCACTCGCAATCAAATTCAGCCGATAGCGG
AACGGGAAGGCGACTGGAGTGCCATGTCCGGTTTTCAACAAACCATGCAAATGCTGAATGAGGGCATCGT
TCCCACTGCGATGCTGGTTGCCAACGATCAGATGGCGCTGGGCGCAATGCGCGCCATTACCGAGTCCGGG
CTGCGCGTTGGTGCGGATATCTCGGTAGTGGGATACGACGATACCGAAGACAGCTCATGTTATATCCCGC
CGTTAACCACCATCAAACAGGATTTTCGCCTGCTGGGGCAAACCAGCGTGGACCGCTTGCTGCAACTCTC
TCAGGGCCAGGCGGTGAAGGGCAATCAGCTGTTGCCCGTCTCACTGGTGAAAAGAAAAACCACCCTGGCG
CCCAATACGCAAACCGCCTCTCCCCGCGCGTTGGCCGATTCATTAATGCAGCTGGCACGACAGGTTTCCC
GAAGCAGCCTGAGGCCTCCTAAGAAGAAGAGGAAGGTTGGTGCACCGGGTTCTGCGGGTTCTGCCGCAGG
TGGATCCGCGATAGCGTCCAATGACTACACTCAGCAGGCCACACAGTCTTACGGTGCATATCCAACACAA
CCAGGACAAGGGTACAGCCAACAAAGTTCTCAACCATATGGCCAACAATCCTATAGCGGCTACTCACAAT
CAACAGATACCAGTGGGTACGGGCAAAGTAGTTACTCAAGCTACGGACAATCCCAAAATACCGGTTACGG
CACACAATCCACACCTCAAGGGTACGGTTCCACAGGTGGTTACGGAAGCTCCCAATCCAGTCAGAGCAGC
TATGGCCAACAAAGCAGCTACCCCGGATACGGGCAACAACCGGCCCCTTCTTCCACAAGCGGCTCCTATG
GATCAAGCTCCCAATCTAGTTCTTACGGCCAACCGCAATCCGGCTCTTATAGTCAACAACCCAGTTACGG
CGGTCAACAACAGAGTTACGGCCAACAACAGTCCTACAACCCGCCACAAGGGTACGGCCAACAAAATCAA
TATAATAGTAGTTCTGGAGGAGGCGGGGGGGGCGGCGGTGGTGGCAATTACGGGCAGGACCAGAGCTCTA
TGAGCTCCGGTGGCGGTTCCGGCGGTGGGTACGGGAACCAAGATCAATCCGGCGGTGGTGGTTCCGGTGG
ATACGGCCAACAAGATCGGGGCGGTCGAGGGAGAGGTGGATCTGGAGGAGGTGGTGGAGGAGGGGGGGGC
GGCTATAATAGATCTTCTGGTGGATACGAGCCACGCGGCCGCGGCGGCGGACGAGGCGGGCGTGGTGGAA
TGGGTGGCTCCGATAGGGGCGGTTTTAACAAGTTCGGCGGACCCAGGGATCAGGGCAGTCGCCACGATAG
CGAGCAGGATAATTCAGACAACAACACCATCTGAGTCTAGAGGGCCCGAATTCGAGCGCCGTCGACAAGC
TTGCGGCCGCAATCAGCCATACCACATTTGTAGAGGTTTTACTTGCTTTAAAAAACCTCCCACACCTCCC
CCTGAACCTGAAACATAAAATGAATGCAATTGTTGTTGTTAACTTGTTTATTGCAGCTTATAATGGTTAC
AAATAAAGCAATAGCATCACAAATTTCACAAATAAAGCATTTTTTTCACTGCATTCTAGTTGTGGTTTGT
CCAAACTCATCAATGTATCTTAAGGCGTAAATTGTAAGCGTTAATATTTTGTTAAAATTCGCGTTAAATT
TTTGTTAAATCAGCTCATTTTTTAACCAATAGGCCGAAATCGGCAAAATCCCTTATAAATCAAAAGAATA
GACCGAGATAGGGT
[37 nt withheld, positions 3515-3551]
AAAGAACGTGGACTCCAACGTCAAAGG
[49 nt withheld, positions 3579-3627]
T
[91 nt withheld, positions 3629-3719]
G
[124 nt withheld, positions 3721-3844]
CAGGTGGCACTTTTCGGGGAAATGTGCGCGGAACCCCTATTTGTTTATTTTTCTAAATACATTCAAATAT
GTATCCGCTCATGAGACAATAACCCTGATAAATGCTTCAATAATATTGAAAAAGGAAGAGTCCTGAGGCG
GAAAGAACCAGCTGTGGAATGTGTGTCAGTTAGGGTGTGGAAAGTCCCCAGGCTCCCCAGCAGGCAGAAG
TATGCAAAGCATGCATCTCAATTAGTCAGCAACCAGGTGTGGAAAGTCCCCAGGCTCCCCAGCAGGCAGA
AGTATGCAAAGCATGCATCTCAATTAGTCAGCAACCATAGTCCCGCCCCTAACTCCGCCCATCCCGCCCC
TAACTCCGCCCAGTTCCGCCCATTCTCCGCCCCATGGCTGACTAATTTTTTTTATTTATGCAGAGGCCGA
GGCCGCCTCGGCCTCTGAGCTATTCCAGAAGTAGTGAGGAGGCTTTTTTGGAGGCCTAGGCTTTTGCAAA
GATCGATCAAGAGACAGGATGAGGATCGTTTCGCATGATTGAACAAGATGGATTGCACGCAGGTTCTCCG
GCCGCTTGGGTGGAGAGGCTATTCGGCTATGACTGGGCACAACAGACAATCGGCTGCTCTGATGCCGCCG
TGTTCCGGCTGTCAGCGCAGGGGCGCCCGGTTCTTTTTGTCAAGACCGACCTGTCCGGTGCCCTGAATGA
ACTGCAAGACGAGGCAGCGCGGCTATCGTGGCTGGCCACGACGGGCGTTCCTTGCGCAGCTGTGCTCGAC
GTTGTCACTGAAGCGGGAAGGGACTGGCTGCTATTGGGCGAAGTGCCGGGGCAGGATCTCCTGTCATCTC
ACCTTGCTCCTGCCGAGAAAGTATCCATCATGGCTGATGCAATGCGGCGGCTGCATACGCTTGATCCGGC
TACCTGCCCATTCGACCACCAAGCGAAACATCGCATCGAGCGAGCACGTACTCGGATGGAAGCCGGTCTT
GTCGATCAGGATGATCTGGACGAAGAGCATCAGGGGCTCGCGCCAGCCGAACTGTTCGCCAGGCTCAAGG
CGAGCATGCCCGACGGCGAGGATCTCGTCGTGACCCATGGCGATGCCTGCTTGCCGAATATCATGGTGGA
AAATGGCCGCTTTTCTGGATTCATCGACTGTGGCCGGCTGGGTGTGGCGGACCGCTATCAGGACATAGCG
TTGGCTACCCGTGATATTGCTGAAGAGCTTGGCGGCGAATGGGCTGACCGCTTCCTCGTGCTTTACGGTA
TCGCCGCTCCCGATTCGCAGCGCATCGCCTTCTATCGCCTTCTTGACGAGTTCTTCTGAGCGGGACTCTG
GGGTTCGAAATGACCGACCAAGCGACGCCCAACCTGCCATCACGAGATTTCGATTCCACCGCCGCCTTCT
ATGAAAGGTTGGGCTTCGGAATCGTTTTCCGGGACGCCGGCTGGATGATCCTCCAGCGCGGGGATCTCAT
GCTGGAGTTCTTCGCCCACCCTAGGGGGAGGCTAACTGAAACACGGAAGGAGACAATACCGGAAGGAACC
CGCGCTATGACGGCAATAAAAAGACAGAATAAAACGCACGGTGTTGGGTCGTTTGTTCATAAACGCGGGG
TTCGGTCCCAGGGCTGGCACTCTGTCGATACCCCACCGAGACCCCATTGGGGCCAATACGCCCGCGTTTC
TTCCTTTTCCCCACCCCACCCCCCAAGTTCGGGTGAAGGCCCAGGGCTCGCAGCCAACGTCGGGGCGGCA
GGCCCTGCCATAGCCTCAGGTTACTCATATATACTTTAGATTGATTTAAAACTTCATTTTTAATTTAAAA
GGATCTAGGTGAAGATCCTTTTTGATAATCTCATGACCAAAATCCCTTAACGTGAGTTTTCGTTCCACTG
AGCGTCAGACCCCGTAGAAAAGATCAAAGGATCTTCTTGAGATCCTTTTTTTCTGCGCGTAATCTGCTGC
TTGCAAACAAAAAAACCACCGCTACCAGCGGTGGTTTGTTTGCCGGATCAAGAGCTACCAACTCTTTTTC
CGAAGGTAACTGGCTTCAGCAGAGCGCAGATACCAAATACTGTTCTTCTAGTGTAGCCGTAGTTAGGCCA
CCACTTCAAGAACTCTGTAGCACCGCCTACATACCTCGCTCTGCTAATCCTGTTACCAGTGGCTGCTGCC
AGTGGCGATAAGTCGTGTCTTACCGGGTTGGACTCAAGACGATAGTTACCGGATAAGGCGCAGCGGTCGG
GCTGAACGGGGGGTTCGTGCACACAGCCCAGCTTGGAGCGAACGACCTACACCGAACTGAGATACCTACA
GCGTGAGCTATGAGAAAGCGCCACGCTTCCCGAAGGGAGAAAGGCGGACAGGTATCCGGTAAGCGGCAGG
GTCGGAACAGGAGAGCGCACGAGGGAGCTTCCAGGGGGAAACGCCTGGTATCTTTATAGTCCTGTCGGGT
TTCGCCACCTCTGACTTGAGCGTCGATTTTTGTGATGCTCGTCAGGGGGGCGGAGCCTATGGAAAAACGC
CAGCAACGCGGCCTTTTTACGGTTCCTGGCCTTTTGCTGGCCTTTTGCTCACATGTTCTTTCCTGCGTTA
TCCCCTGATTCTGTGGATAACCGTATTACCGCCATGCAT
Features (pLannotate 1.2.2; 14 found; start..end, strand, type, name):
     19..348     +  promoter       SV40 promoter: SV40 enhancer and early promoter
    373..1089    +  CDS            ECFP: ECFP is a basic (constitutively fluorescent) cyan fluorescent protein published in 1996, derived from Aequorea victoria. It has low acid sensitivity.
   1108..2172    +  CDS            lacI: lac repressor; lacI; The lac repressor binds to the lac operator to inhibit transcription in E. coli. This inhibition can be relieved by adding lactose or isopropyl-β-D-thiogalactopyranoside (IPTG).
   2251..3111    +  CDS            FUS (fragment): FUS_HUMAN - Also known as TLS. Experimental evidence at protein level: Swiss-Prot protein existence level 1. DNA/RNA-binding protein that plays a role in various cellular processes such as transcription regulation, RNA splicing, RNA transport, DNA repair and damage response (PubMed:27731383). Binds to nascent pre-mRNAs and acts as a molecular mediator between RNA polymerase II and U1 small nuclear ribonucleoprotein thereby coupling transcription and splicing (PubMed:26124092). Binds also its own pre- mRNA and autoregulates its expression; this autoregulation mechanism is mediated by non-sense-
   3161..3238    +  CDS            large T antigen (fragment): large T antigen from SV40 (simian virus 40)
   3261..3382    +  polyA_signal   SV40 poly(A) signal: SV40 polyadenylation signal
   3416..3844    -  rep_origin     f1 ori (sequence partly withheld): f1 bacteriophage origin of replication; arrow indicates direction of (+) strand synthesis
   3871..3975    +  promoter       AmpR promoter: bla
   3977..4334    +  promoter       SV40 promoter: SV40 enhancer and early promoter
   4369..5163    +  CDS            NeoR/KanR: aminoglycoside phosphotransferase from Tn5; aph(3')-II (or nptII); confers resistance to neomycin, kanamycin, and G418 (Geneticin®)
   5184..5336    +  CDS            ble (fragment): BLE_KLEPN - Experimental evidence at protein level: Swiss-Prot protein existence level 1. Binding protein with a strong affinity to the bleomycin family of antibiotics. Binds to CL990; an antimitotic-antibiotic compound. From Klebsiella pneumoniae.
   5395..5442    +  polyA_signal   HSV TK poly(A) signal: herpes simplex virus thymidine kinase polyadenylation signal (Cole and Stacy, 1985)
   5533..5549    -  polyA_signal   bGH poly(A) signal (fragment): bovine growth hormone polyadenylation signal
   5771..6359    +  rep_origin     ori: high-copy-number ColE1/pMB1/pBR322/pUC origin of replication
