[The description below was written by a language model from this plasmid's Addgene catalogue record and pLannotate feature annotations shown in this document.]
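Description:
pJM118_CFP-hFUS-IDR is a mammalian expression plasmid built on the pEYFP-C1 backbone for overexpression of a three-part fusion protein: cyan fluorescent protein, the lac repressor, and the intrinsically disordered region of human FUS. The catalogue fields spell the insert "hFUD-IDR", but the plasmid name and the annotated sequence both indicate FUS. In the 6,473 nt sequenced record, the fusion is annotated downstream of an SV40 enhancer/early promoter rather than the CMV promoter usual for this backbone family. The coding features run in order on the same strand as ECFP, lacI and a fragment of human FUS. They are followed by a short fragment of SV40 large T antigen, which may supply a nuclear localisation signal, although the record does not say so. An SV40 polyadenylation signal ends the unit. The insert was assembled by Gibson cloning.

Propagation in E. coli relies on a high-copy ColE1/pUC-type origin and kanamycin selection. The NeoR/KanR gene (Tn5 aminoglycoside phosphotransferase) sits behind tandem bacterial (bla) and SV40 promoters and is terminated by an HSV TK poly(A) signal, so the same marker can also confer G418 resistance in mammalian cells. An f1 origin is present as well, and the small ble and bGH poly(A) fragments appear to be backbone remnants with no evident function.

The stated purpose is only overexpression of the fusion. In general, a fluorescent LacI fusion can tether a test domain to lac operator arrays integrated in a cell's genome, so that its local concentration and behaviour can be imaged. That would fit the associated study of small-molecule targeting of a disordered region, but the record does not describe the assay.
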