Addgene plasmid #249247: pJM118_CFP-hFUS-IDR
Purpose: For overexpression of CFP-LacI-hFUD-IDR
Depositing lab: Denes Hnisz. Depositing organization: Max Planck Institute for Molecular Genetics. Publication: Oligomerization enables the selective targeting of an intrinsically disordered region by a small molecule. Bielskute-Garcia S, Mateos B, Awawdy M, Garcia-Cabau C, Niskanen H, Sanchez-Zarzalejo C, Bracaglia L, Pierattelli R, Felli IC, Frigole-Vivas M, Garcia J, Riera A, Hnisz D, Salvatella X. Sci Adv. 2026 Feb 27;12(9):eadz7400. doi: 10.1126/sciadv.adz7400. Epub 2026 Feb 27. PubMed 41758937.
Backbone
  Vector backbone: pEYFP-C1
  Vector type: Mammalian Expression
Growth in bacteria
  Bacterial resistance: Kanamycin, 50 μg/mL
  Growth temperature: 37°C
  Growth strain: DH5alpha
  Copy number: High Copy
Gene/Insert
  Gene/Insert name: CFP-LacI-hFUD-IDR
  Species: H. sapiens (human)
  Cloning method: Gibson Cloning
Terms and licenses: Academic/Nonprofit Terms; Industry Terms: Not Available to Industry
How to cite: pJM118_CFP-hFUS-IDR was a gift from Denes Hnisz (Addgene plasmid # 249247 ; http://n2t.net/addgene:249247 ; RRID:Addgene_249247)
